Addgene plasmid #153275: pDGE502
Purpose: (Empty Backbone) M8E shuttle vector containing the Solanum lycopersicum U3 promoter for preparation of single guide RNA transcriptional units by cloning of hybridized oligonucleotides.
Depositing lab: Johannes Stuttmann. Depositing organization: Martin-Luther-Universitaet Halle-Wittenberg. Publication: Highly efficient multiplex editing: One-shot generation of 8x Nicotiana benthamiana and 12x Arabidopsis mutants. Stuttmann J, Barthel K, Martin P, Ordon J, Erickson JL, Herr R, Ferik F, Kretschmer C, Berner T, Keilwagen J, Marillonnet S, Bonas U. Plant J. 2021 Feb 12. doi: 10.1111/tpj.15197. PubMed 33577114.
Backbone
  Vector backbone: pJOG292
  Backbone manufacturer: Ordon et al, 2017
  Backbone size (bp): 7000
  Vector type: Plant Expression, CRISPR
  Selectable markers: ccdB
Growth in bacteria
  Bacterial resistance: Chloramphenicol and Ampicillin, 25 & 100 μg/mL
  Growth temperature: 37°C
  Growth strain: ccdB Survival
  Copy number: High Copy
Gene/Insert
  Gene/Insert name: None
Terms and licenses: Academic/Nonprofit Terms; Industry Terms: Not Available to Industry
Depositor comments: Please visit https://www.biorxiv.org/content/10.1101/2020.03.31.018671v2 for bioRxiv preprint.
How to cite: pDGE502 was a gift from Johannes Stuttmann (Addgene plasmid # 153275 ; http://n2t.net/addgene:153275 ; RRID:Addgene_153275)
