[The description below was written by a language model from this plasmid's Addgene catalogue record and pLannotate feature annotations shown in this document.]
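Description:
pDGE502 is an empty "M8E" shuttle vector from a plant multiplex genome-editing toolkit, built on the pJOG292 backbone and used to prepare single guide RNA transcriptional units. According to the catalogue entry it carries the Solanum lycopersicum (tomato) U3 promoter, a small nuclear RNA-type promoter of the kind used to drive guide RNA transcription in plant cells. This promoter was not picked up by the automated annotation, so its position is not shown in the feature table, though the unannotated stretch upstream of the selection cassette is a plausible location. The catalogue lists a backbone size of about 7 kb, whereas the sequenced record is 4,451 nt; the record does not explain this difference.

The plasmid replicates in E. coli from a high-copy ColE1/pUC-type origin and carries an ampicillin resistance gene (β-lactamase with its own promoter). The cloning site is occupied by a counter-selection cassette made up of a chloramphenicol acetyltransferase gene with the cat promoter, a ccdA fragment and the intact ccdB toxin gene. It is followed directly by a fragment annotated as S. pyogenes tracrRNA, which corresponds to the sgRNA scaffold. Because ccdB poisons gyrase in ordinary strains, the empty vector is maintained in a ccdB-tolerant host under ampicillin and chloramphenicol. When hybridized oligonucleotides encoding a target-specific spacer replace the cassette, both the toxin and chloramphenicol resistance are lost, so correct clones are selected in standard strains. The result is a promoter–spacer–scaffold unit. Residual lacZα, lac promoter/operator, lacI, bom and rop fragments are backbone remnants. The "shuttle" designation and the associated publication suggest that finished units are passed on for assembly into multiplex Cas9 editing constructs for plants, although the record does not detail that step.
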