Features (pLannotate 1.2.2; 15 found; start..end, strand, type, name):
    137..236     +  misc_feature   bom (fragment): basis of mobility region from pBR322
    242..399     -  CDS            lacZα (fragment): LacZα fragment of β-galactosidase; lacZ fragment
    617..719     +  promoter       cat promoter: promoter of the E. coli cat gene encoding chloramphenicol acetyltransferase
    720..1378    +  CDS            CmR: chloramphenicol acetyltransferase; cat; confers resistance to chloramphenicol
   1560..1718    +  CDS            ccdA (fragment): CCDA_ECO57 - Also known as H, letA. Experimental evidence at protein level: Swiss-Prot protein existence level 1. Antitoxin component of a type II toxin-antitoxin (TA) system which inhibits the post-segregational killing (PSK) of plasmid-free cells, also referred to as a plasmid addiction system. Binds to and blocks the activity of CcdB; will also remove bound CcdB protein from the CcdB-GyrA complex by forming a CcdA-CcdB complex, a process termed rejuvenation. Functions as a transcriptional corepressor for the ccdAB operon, repression also requires CcdB (By similarity). From Escherichia coli
   1723..2025    +  CDS            ccdB: CCDB_ECOLI - Also known as G, letB, letD. Experimental evidence at protein level: Swiss-Prot protein existence level 1. Toxic component of a type II toxin-antitoxin (TA) system, functioning in plasmid maintainence. Responsible for the post- segregational killing (PSK) of plasmid-free cells, also referred to as a plasmid addiction system. Half-life of over 2 hours. Cell killing by CcdB is accompanied by filamentation, defects in chromosome and plasmid segregation, defects in cell division, formation of anucleate cells, decreased DNA synthesis and plasmid loss. Interferes with the activity of DN
   2084..2151    +  misc_RNA       tracrRNA (fragment): trans-activating CRISPR RNA for the Streptococcus pyogenes CRISPR/Cas9 system
   2254..2270    -  protein_bind   lac operator: The lac repressor binds to the lac operator to inhibit transcription in E. coli. This inhibition can be relieved by adding lactose or isopropyl-β-D-thiogalactopyranoside (IPTG). lac repressor encoded by lacI
   2278..2308    -  promoter       lac promoter: promoter for the E. coli lac operon
   2323..2344    -  protein_bind   CAP binding site: CAP binding activates transcription in the presence of cAMP. E. coli catabolite activator protein
   2357..2449    -  CDS            lacI (fragment): lac repressor; lacI; The lac repressor binds to the lac operator to inhibit transcription in E. coli. This inhibition can be relieved by adding lactose or isopropyl-β-D-thiogalactopyranoside (IPTG).
   2632..3220    -  rep_origin     ori: high-copy-number ColE1/pMB1/pBR322/pUC origin of replication
   3391..4251    -  CDS            AmpR: β-lactamase; bla; confers resistance to ampicillin, carbenicillin, and related antibiotics
   4252..4356    -  promoter       AmpR promoter: bla
   4451..35      +  CDS            rop (fragment) (across the origin): Rop protein, which maintains plasmids at low copy number; rop
>Addgene plasmid #153275 | pDGE502 | addgene full sequence | sequence record 307408 | Addgene NGS Result
TCGCGCGTTTCGGTGATGACGGTGAAAACCTCTGACACATGCAGCTCCCGGAGACGGTCACAGCTTGTCT
GTAAGCGGATGCCGGGAGCAGACAAGCCCGTCAGGGCGCGTCAGCGGGTGTTGGCGGGTGTCGGGGCTGG
CTTAACTATGCGGCATCAGAGCAGATTGTACTGAGAGTGCACCATATGCGGTGTGAAATACCGCACAGAT
GCGTAAGGAGAAAATACCGCATCAGGCGCCATTCGCCATTCAGGCTGCGCAACTGTTGGGAAGGGCGATC
GGTGCGGGCCTCTTCGCTATTACGCCAGCTGGCGAAAGGGGGATGTGCTGCAAGGCGATTAAGTTGGGTA
ACGCCAGGGTTTTCCCAGTCACGACGTTGTAAAACGACGGCCAGTGAATTCGAGCTCGGTACCTCGCGAA
TGCATCTAGATTGGTCTCACGAACAAAAACTTCAAAATCTAACACAAATTTTTATTGTATTTGAGCAGAT
TTGCATAATAGTCAGCGAAGCTGTGTCAAGGGCCAACATATTATTCCCACATCGGTAGGTCAACACATAA
ACTCCAGGTTTATGAGGCTTCGTAGCAGTAGCACATGTCAAAGTCTTCTGAGACGTTGATCGGCACGTAA
GAGGTTCCAACTTTCACCATAATGAAATAAGATCACTACCGGGCGTATTTTTTGAGTTATCGAGATTTTC
AGGAGCTAAGGAAGCTAAAATGGAGAAAAAAATCACTGGATATACCACCGTTGATATATCCCAATGGCAT
CGTAAAGAACATTTTGAGGCATTTCAGTCAGTTGCTCAATGTACCTATAACCAGACCGTTCAGCTGGATA
TTACGGCCTTTTTAAAGACCGTAAAGAAAAATAAGCACAAGTTTTATCCGGCCTTTATTCACATTCTTGC
CCGCCTGATGAATGCTCATCCGGAATTCCGTATGGCAATGAAAGACGGTGAGCTGGTGATATGGGATAGT
GTTCACCCTTGTTACACCGTTTTCCATGAGCAAACTGAAACGTTTTCATCGCTCTGGAGTGAATACCACG
ACGATTTCCGGCAGTTTCTACACATATATTCGCAAGATGTGGCGTGTTACGGTGAAAACCTGGCCTATTT
CCCTAAAGGGTTTATTGAGAATATGTTTTTCGTCTCAGCCAATCCCTGGGTGAGTTTCACCAGTTTTGAT
TTAAACGTGGCCAATATGGACAACTTCTTCGCCCCCGTTTTCACCATGGGCAAATATTATACGCAAGGCG
ACAAGGTGCTGATGCCGCTGGCGATTCAGGTTCATCATGCCGTTTGTGATGGCTTCCATGTCGGTAGAAT
GCTTAATGAATTACAACAGTACTGCGATGAGTGGCAGGGGGGGCGTAAACGCCGCGTGGATCCGGCTTAC
TAAAAGCCAGATAACAGTATGCGTATTTGCGCGCTGATTTTTGCGGTATAAGAATATATACTGATATGTA
TACCCGAAGTATGTCAAAAAGAGGTATGCTATGAAGCAGCGTATTACAGTGACAGTTGACAGCGACAGCT
ATCAGTTGCTCAAGGCATATATGATGTCAATATCTCCGGTCTGGTAAGCACAACCATGCAGAATGAAGCC
CGTCGTCTGCGTGCCGAACGCTGGAAAGCGGAAAATCAGGAAGGGATGGCTGAGGTCGCCCGGTTTATTG
AAATGAACGGCTCTTTTGCTGACGAGAACAGGGGCTGGTGAAATGCAGTTTAAGGTTTACACCTATAAAA
GAGAGAGCCGTTATCGTCTGTTTGTGGATGTACAGAGTGATATTATTGACACGCCCGGGCGACGGATGGT
GATCCCCCTGGCCAGTGCACGTCTGCTGTCAGATAAAGTCTCCCGTGAACTTTACCCGGTGGTGCATATC
GGGGATGAAAGCTGGCGCATGATGACCACCGATATGGCCAGTGTGCCGGTTTCCGTTATCGGGGAAGAAG
TGGCTGATCTCAGCCACCGCGAAAATGACATCAAAAACGCCATTAACCTGATGTTCTGGGGAATATAAAT
GTCAGGCTCCCTTATACACAGCCAGTCGAAGACTTGTTTCAGAGCTATGCTGGAAACAGCATAGCAAGTT
GAAATAAGGCTAGTCCGTTATCAACTTGAAAAAGTGGCACCGAGTCGGTGCTTTTTTTTGCTTAGAGACC
TTATCGGATCCCGGGCCCGTCGACTGCAGAGGCCTGCATGCAAGCTTGGCGTAATCATGGTCATAGCTGT
TTCCTGTGTGAAATTGTTATCCGCTCACAATTCCACACAACATACGAGCCGGAAGCATAAAGTGTAAAGC
CTGGGGTGCCTAATGAGTGAGCTAACTCACATTAATTGCGTTGCGCTCACTGCCCGCTTTCCAGTCGGGA
AACCTGTCGTGCCAGCTGCATTAATGAATCGGCCAACGCGCGGGGAGAGGCGGTTTGCGTATTGGGCGCT
CTTCCGCTTCCTCGCTCACTGACTCGCTGCGCTCGGTCGTTCGGCTGCGGCGAGCGGTATCAGCTCACTC
AAAGGCGGTAATACGGTTATCCACAGAATCAGGGGATAACGCAGGAAAGAACATGTGAGCAAAAGGCCAG
CAAAAGGCCAGGAACCGTAAAAAGGCCGCGTTGCTGGCGTTTTTCCATAGGCTCCGCCCCCCTGACGAGC
ATCACAAAAATCGACGCTCAAGTCAGAGGTGGCGAAACCCGACAGGACTATAAAGATACCAGGCGTTTCC
CCCTGGAAGCTCCCTCGTGCGCTCTCCTGTTCCGACCCTGCCGCTTACCGGATACCTGTCCGCCTTTCTC
CCTTCGGGAAGCGTGGCGCTTTCTCATAGCTCACGCTGTAGGTATCTCAGTTCGGTGTAGGTCGTTCGCT
CCAAGCTGGGCTGTGTGCACGAACCCCCCGTTCAGCCCGACCGCTGCGCCTTATCCGGTAACTATCGTCT
TGAGTCCAACCCGGTAAGACACGACTTATCGCCACTGGCAGCAGCCACTGGTAACAGGATTAGCAGAGCG
AGGTATGTAGGCGGTGCTACAGAGTTCTTGAAGTGGTGGCCTAACTACGGCTACACTAGAAGAACAGTAT
TTGGTATCTGCGCTCTGCTGAAGCCAGTTACCTTCGGAAAAAGAGTTGGTAGCTCTTGATCCGGCAAACA
AACCACCGCTGGTAGCGGTGGTTTTTTTGTTTGCAAGCAGCAGATTACGCGCAGAAAAAAAGGATCTCAA
GAAGATCCTTTGATCTTTTCTACGGGGTCTGACGCTCAGTGGAACGAAAACTCACGTTAAGGGATTTTGG
TCATGAGATTATCAAAAAGGATCTTCACCTAGATCCTTTTAAATTAAAAATGAAGTTTTAAATCAATCTA
AAGTATATATGAGTAAACTTGGTCTGACAGTTACCAATGCTTAATCAGTGAGGCACCTATCTCAGCGATC
TGTCTATTTCGTTCATCCATAGTTGCCTGACTCCCCGTCGTGTAGATAACTACGATACGGGAGGGCTTAC
CATCTGGCCCCAGTGCTGCAATGATACCGCGAGATCCACGCTCACCGGCTCCAGATTTATCAGCAATAAA
CCAGCCAGCCGGAAGGGCCGAGCGCAGAAGTGGTCCTGCAACTTTATCCGCCTCCATCCAGTCTATTAAT
TGTTGCCGGGAAGCTAGAGTAAGTAGTTCGCCAGTTAATAGTTTGCGCAACGTTGTTGCCATTGCTACAG
GCATCGTGGTGTCACGCTCGTCGTTTGGTATGGCTTCATTCAGCTCCGGTTCCCAACGATCAAGGCGAGT
TACATGATCCCCCATGTTGTGCAAAAAAGCGGTTAGCTCCTTCGGTCCTCCGATCGTTGTCAGAAGTAAG
TTGGCCGCAGTGTTATCACTCATGGTTATGGCAGCACTGCATAATTCTCTTACTGTCATGCCATCCGTAA
GATGCTTTTCTGTGACTGGTGAGTACTCAACCAAGTCATTCTGAGAATAGTGTATGCGGCGACCGAGTTG
CTCTTGCCCGGCGTCAATACGGGATAATACCGCGCCACATAGCAGAACTTTAAAAGTGCTCATCATTGGA
AAACGTTCTTCGGGGCGAAAACTCTCAAGGATCTTACCGCTGTTGAGATCCAGTTCGATGTAACCCACTC
GTGCACCCAACTGATCTTCAGCATCTTTTACTTTCACCAGCGTTTCTGGGTGAGCAAAAACAGGAAGGCA
AAATGCCGCAAAAAAGGGAATAAGGGCGACACGGAAATGTTGAATACTCATACTCTTCCTTTTTCAATAT
TATTGAAGCATTTATCAGGGTTATTGTCTCATGAGCGGATACATATTTGAATGTATTTAGAAAAATAAAC
AAATAGGGGTTCCGCGCACATTTCCCCGAAAAGTGCCACCTGACGTCTAAGAAACCATTATTATCATGAC
ATTAACCTATAAAAATAGGCGTATCACGAGGCCCTTTCGTC
